>Addgene plasmid #8758 | 3217 pGEM-4Z Bad S112A | addgene partial sequence | sequence record 17234 | T7 5'-TAATACGACTCACTATAGGG-3'
NNNNNNNNNNNGNNNNCGACTCTAGAGGANCCCCGGGTACCGAGCTCGAATTCGGCTATCCCGGGGCTCA
CTGGGAGGGGGTGGAGCCTCCTTTGCCCAAGTTTCGATCCCACCAGGACTGGATAATGCGCGTCCAGCCG
GCGCTTTGTCGCATCTGTGTTGCAGTGCCTGCGCTCTTTGGGCGAGGAAGTCCCTTGAAGGAACCCTCAA
ACTCATCGCTCATCCTTCGGAGCTCACGGCCGTAGCGCTGCGCTGCCCAGAGATTGGGGGGAGCCGAACG
CGAGCGTCCTCGAAAAGGGCTAAGCTCCTCCTCCATCCCTTCATCCTCCTCGGTCCCCGCTGGGTACGCA
CTGTGGCGACTCCGAGTCTCCATAGCCCCTGCGCCTCCATGATGACTGTTGGTGGCTGCCCGTCCCTGCT
GATGAATGTTGCTCCCCAGGAGACCTGGGGCCAGGTAGGGACCTGGCTGGTCCTCAGTGAGGCTAGGGCC
CAGGCCCCTATCTGTAGCACTAGCGTCTTCCTGCTCACTCGGCTCAAACTCTGGGATCTGGAACATACTC
TGGGCTGCTGGTCTCCACCGCCTTCCTCCCGCGTCGCTCCCCAGGCTCCGGATTCCGGGATCGGACTTCC
TCAAGCCTAGGGCGTGTGCAGGAGCCAGCGAGGGCTGCTTTGGGGTTCCCATGGTGGCGGCTTAAGCCGA
ATTCGTATTCTATAGTGTCACCTAAATCCAATTCACTGGCCGTCGTTTTACAACGTCNNGACTGNNAAAC
CCNGGNGTTACCCANTTNATCNNNNGCAGCANNTCCCCCTTTCGCCAGCTGNNNTANTNNNNNAANNNNN
NCNNNNNNNNNNNNNNNNNNNN
