[The description below was written by a language model from this plasmid's Addgene catalogue record.]
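Description:
3217 pGEM-4Z Bad S112A is a small, high-copy bacterial plasmid built on the pGEM-4Z backbone (2746 bp without insert) and selected in E. coli with ampicillin. The repository classifies it as a bacterial expression vector. pGEM-4Z is generally known as a cloning and in vitro transcription vector in which the multiple cloning site is flanked by opposing phage RNA polymerase promoters (SP6 and T7); consistent with this, the record lists T7 as the 5′ sequencing primer. No feature table is supplied, so the exact arrangement of promoters, origin and resistance cassette in this plasmid cannot be confirmed from the record.

The insert is a 615 bp mouse (M. musculus) Bad cDNA encoding the pro-apoptotic BH3-only member of the BCL-2 family. It was cloned by restriction digestion into the EcoRI site, with EcoRI retained at both ends. Because the same site flanks both ends, the fragment can be excised with a single enzyme, but its orientation relative to the phage promoters is not stated. The record has no separate mutation field, but the plasmid name indicates a serine-to-alanine substitution at residue 112, a change that would prevent phosphorylation at that position. No epitope tags or fusion partners are listed.

The associated publication concerns p70S6 kinase promoting cell survival by inactivating BAD. This suggests the construct served as a non-phosphorylatable control or comparison for wild-type Bad in studies of site-specific phosphorylation. It could also serve as a template for transcription/translation or as a source of the mutant cDNA for subcloning, though the record does not state the specific use.
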