Addgene plasmid #8758: 3217 pGEM-4Z Bad S112A
Depositing lab: Stanley Korsmeyer. Depositing organization: Dana-Farber Cancer Institute. Publication: p70S6 kinase signals cell survival as well as growth, inactivating the pro-apoptotic molecule BAD. Harada H, Andersen JS, Mann M, Terada N, Korsmeyer SJ. Proc Natl Acad Sci U S A 2001 Aug 14;98(17):9666-70. Epub 2001 Aug 7. 10.1073/pnas.171301998 PubMed 11493700.
Backbone
  Vector backbone: pGEM-4Z
  Backbone size w/o insert (bp): 2746
  Vector type: Bacterial Expression
Growth in bacteria
  Bacterial resistance: Ampicillin, 100 μg/mL
  Growth temperature: 37°C
  Growth strain: XL1 Blue
  Copy number: High Copy
Gene/Insert
  Gene/Insert name: Bad
  Species: M. musculus (mouse)
  Insert size (bp): 615
  GenBank ID: NM_007522
  Entrez Gene: Bad (a.k.a. AI325008, Bbc2)
  Cloning method: Restriction Enzyme; 5′ cloning site EcoRI (not destroyed); 3′ cloning site EcoRI (not destroyed)
  Sequencing primers: 5′ T7
Terms and licenses: Academic/Nonprofit Terms; Industry Terms: Not Available to Industry
How to cite: 3217 pGEM-4Z Bad S112A was a gift from Stanley Korsmeyer (Addgene plasmid # 8758 ; http://n2t.net/addgene:8758 ; RRID:Addgene_8758)
